Addgene plasmid #245879: pYPQ134B-TLS
Purpose: Golden gate entry vector carrying TLS mobile RNA sequence
Depositing lab: Yiping Qi. Depositing organization: University of Maryland, College Park. Publication: Transgene-free genome editing in citrus and poplar trees using positive and negative selection markers. Rocha DC, Omoregbee MO, Contiliani DF, Mandlik R, Li G, Mascoveto J, Coleman G, Culver JN, Leal DR, de Souza AA, Qi Y. Plant Cell Rep. 2025 Oct 22;44(11):244. doi: 10.1007/s00299-025-03627-2. PubMed 41123679.
Backbone
  Vector backbone: pHD1
  Backbone manufacturer: Cermak et al. 2011
  Total vector size (bp): 3673
  Vector type: Plant Expression, CRISPR, Synthetic Biology
Growth in bacteria
  Bacterial resistance: Tetracycline, 10 μg/mL
  Growth temperature: 37°C
  Growth strain: DH5alpha
  Copy number: High Copy
Gene/Insert
  Gene/Insert name: TLS2
  Species: Synthetic
  Promoter: AtU3
  Cloning method: Other
  Sequencing primers: 5′ tctgatgttacattgcacaaga
Terms and licenses: Academic/Nonprofit Terms; Industry Terms: Not Available to Industry
Depositor comments: The Addgene NGS sequence differs from the reference sequence attached: it is missing a section of backbone, but the depositor has confirmed this does not affect plasmid function.
How to cite: pYPQ134B-TLS was a gift from Yiping Qi (Addgene plasmid # 245879 ; http://n2t.net/addgene:245879 ; RRID:Addgene_245879)
