[The description below was written by a language model from this plasmid's Addgene catalogue record and pLannotate feature annotations shown in this document.]
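Description:
pYPQ134B-TLS is a small Golden Gate entry vector built on the pHD1 backbone and classified for plant expression, CRISPR and synthetic biology work. It is maintained in E. coli through a high-copy ColE1/pUC-type origin of replication and selected with tetracycline. The resistance gene is a tetracycline efflux protein (TcR) driven by its native tet promoter. The feature table also picks up a short, non-functional fragment of a kanamycin resistance gene and a T7 promoter, which appear to be backbone remnants rather than working parts of the payload.

The payload is a guide RNA expression module. The record lists the promoter as AtU3, a plant small-nuclear-RNA type promoter commonly used to drive guide RNA transcription, and the insert as a synthetic element named TLS2. The stated purpose describes this as a TLS mobile RNA sequence. The annotation identifies a Streptococcus pyogenes Cas9 gRNA scaffold in the region where the cassette would sit, but neither the AtU3 promoter nor the TLS element was annotated automatically, so their exact positions relative to the scaffold cannot be read from the table. As an entry vector, it is meant to receive a guide sequence and then be assembled by Golden Gate cloning into a larger plant CRISPR construct, yielding guide transcripts tagged with the mobility element. The associated work concerns transgene-free genome editing in citrus and poplar trees.

The catalogue gives a total size of 3,673 bp, whereas the sequenced record behind the feature table is 3,041 nt. The depositor notes that the sequenced plasmid lacks a section of backbone compared with the reference and that this does not affect function.
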