Features (pLannotate 1.2.2; 6 found; start..end, strand, type, name):
     38..66      +  promoter       tet promoter: E. coli promoter for tetracycline efflux protein gene
    114..1304    +  CDS            TcR: tetracycline efflux protein; tet; confers resistance to tetracycline
   1402..1476    +  CDS            KanR (fragment): aminoglycoside phosphotransferase; aphA-3; confers resistance to kanamycin
   1479..1497    -  promoter       T7 promoter: promoter for bacteriophage T7 RNA polymerase
   1966..2041    +  misc_RNA       gRNA scaffold: guide RNA scaffold for the Streptococcus pyogenes CRISPR/Cas9 system
   2364..2952    +  rep_origin     ori: high-copy-number ColE1/pMB1/pBR322/pUC origin of replication
>Addgene plasmid #245879 | pYPQ134B-TLS | addgene full sequence | sequence record 498075 | Addgene NGS Result
GGATAACGCAGGAAAGAACATGAATTAATTCTCATGTTTGACAGCTTATCATCGATTAGCTTTAATGCGG
TAGTTTATCACAGTTAAATTGCTAACGCAGTCAGGCACCGTGTATGAAATCTAACAATGCGCTCATCGTC
ATCCTCGGCACCGTCACCCTGGATGCTGTAGGCATAGGCTTGGTTATGCCGGTACTGCCGGGCCTCTTGC
GGGATATCGTCCATTCCGACAGCATCGCCAGTCACTATGGCGTGCTGCTAGCGCTATATGCGTTGATGCA
ATTTCTATGCGCACCCGTTCTCGGAGCACTGTCCGACCGCTTTGGCCGCCGCCCAGTCCTGCTCGCTTCG
CTACTTGGAGCCACTATCGACTACGCGATCATGGCGACCACACCCGTCCTGTGGATTCTCTACGCCGGAC
GCATCGTGGCCGGCATCACCGGCGCCACAGGTGCGGTTGCTGGCGCCTATATCGCCGACATCACCGATGG
GGAAGATCGGGCTCGCCACTTCGGGCTCATGAGCGCTTGTTTCGGCGTGGGTATGGTGGCAGGCCCCGTG
GCCGGGGGACTGTTGGGCGCCATCTCCTTACATGCACCATTCCTTGCGGCGGCGGTGCTCAACGGCCTCA
ACCTACTACTGGGCTGCTTCCTAATGCAGGAGTCGCATAAGGGAGAGCGCCGACCCATGCCCTTGAGAGC
CTTCAACCCAGTCAGCTCCTTCCGGTGGGCGCGGGGCATGACTATCGTCGCCGCACTTATGACTGTCTTC
TTTATCATGCAACTCGTAGGACAGGTGCCGGCAGCGCTCTGGGTCATTTTCGGCGAGGACCGCTTTCGCT
GGAGCGCGACGATGATCGGCCTGTCGCTTGCGGTATTCGGAATCTTGCACGCCCTCGCTCAAGCCTTCGT
CACTGGTCCCGCCACCAAACGTTTCGGCGAGAAGCAGGCCATTATCGCCGGCATGGCGGCCGACGCGCTG
GGCTACGTCTTGCTGGCGTTCGCGACGCGAGGCTGGATGGCCTTCCCCATTATGATTCTTCTCGCTTCCG
GCGGCATCGGGATGCCCGCGTTGCAGGCCATGCTGTCCAGGCAGGTAGATGACGACCATCAGGGACAGCT
TCAAGGATCGCTCGCGGCTCTTACCAGCCTAACTTCGATCATTGGACCGCTGATCGTCACGGCGATTTAT
GCCGCCTCGGCGAGCACATGGAACGGGTTGGCATGGATTGTAGGCGCCGCCCTATACCTTGTCTGCCTCC
CCGCGTTGCGTCGCGGTGCATGGAGCCGGGCCACCTCGACCTGAATGGAAGCCGGCGGCACCTCGCTAAC
GGATTCACCACTCCAAGAATTGGAGCCAATCAATTCTTGCGGAGAACTGTGAATGCGCAAACCAACCCTT
GATCGGGGAAGAACAGTATGTCGAGCTATTTTTTGACTTACTGGGGATCAAGCCTGATTGGGAGAAAATA
AAATATCCCCTATAGTGAGTCGTATTACATGGTCATAGCTGTTTCCTGGCAGCTCTGGCCCGTGTCTCAA
AATCTCTGATGTTACATTGCACAAGATAAAAATATATCATCATGCCTCCTCTAGAGGTCTCGCCAGTTTA
CTTTAAATTTTTCTTATGGCTCAGCCTGTGATGGATAACTGAATCAAACAAATGGCGTCTGGGTTTAAGA
ACATCTGTTTTGGCTATGTTGGACGAAACAAGTGAACTTTTAGGATCAACTTCCGTTTATATACGGAGCT
TATATCGAGCAATAAGATAAGTGGGCTTTTTATGTAATTTAATGGGCTATCGTCCATATATTCACTAATA
CCCATGCCCAGTACCCATGTATGCGTTTCATATAAGCTCCTAATTTCTCCCACATCGCTCAAATCTAAAC
AAATCTTGTTGTATATATAACACTGAGGGAGCACCATTGGTCAGAGACGAGATCTAGTCTGAGTCGACCG
TCTCTGTTTTAGAGCTAGAAATAGCAAGTTAAAATAAGGCTAGTCCGTTATCAACTTGAAAAAGTGGCAC
CGAGTCGGTGCATTATCAGAGTGGTGGTGGGCCCATAACCCACAGGTCCGCTCTGATTCCCTTTCCTTTT
TTCTTTTTTTTGCCATAAACTTAAATTTGTATATCGATCATTGTAGATATTGAAAACCTAGAACAAACCA
ACATCCATGTGAATGTCTTTCATGACTGATTTAGAGATAATTCTTGAATTTTGGAACTAGAATCTATAAT
GAGCCTAAATTAAAACATTGTGTGTTGGAGACCCTCGAGCCACCCATGACCAAAATCCCTTAACGTGAGT
TACGCGTCGTTCCACTGAGCGTCAGACCCCGTAGAAAAGATCAAAGGATCTTCTTGAGATCCTTTTTTTC
TGCGCGTAATCTGCTGCTTGCAAACAAAAAAACCACCGCTACCAGCGGTGGTTTGTTTGCCGGATCAAGA
GCTACCAACTCTTTTTCCGAAGGTAACTGGCTTCAGCAGAGCGCAGATACCAAATACTGTTCTTCTAGTG
TAGCCGTAGTTAGGCCACCACTTCAAGAACTCTGTAGCACCGCCTACATACCTCGCTCTGCTAATCCTGT
TACCAGTGGCTGCTGCCAGTGGCGATAAGTCGTGTCTTACCGGGTTGGACTCAAGACGATAGTTACCGGA
TAAGGCGCAGCGGTCGGGCTGAACGGGGGGTTCGTGCACACAGCCCAGCTTGGAGCGAACGACCTACACC
GAACTGAGATACCTACAGCGTGAGCTATGAGAAAGCGCCACGCTTCCCGAAGGGAGAAAGGCGGACAGGT
ATCCGGTAAGCGGCAGGGTCGGAACAGGAGAGCGCACGAGGGAGCTTCCAGGGGGAAACGCCTGGTATCT
TTATAGTCCTGTCGGGTTTCGCCACCTCTGACTTGAGCGTCGATTTTTGTGATGCTCGTCAGGGGGGCGG
AGCCTATGGAAAAACGCCAGCAACGCGGCCTTTTTACGGTTCCTGGCCTTTTGCTGGCCTTTTGCTCACA
TGTTCTTTCCTGCGTTATCCCCTGATTCTGT
